>Addgene plasmid #47546 | pSLIK 3xHA-MKK6-EE neo | addgene full sequence | sequence record 179092 | Addgene Assembled NGS Result
TCGACGGATCGGGAGATCTCCCGATCCCCTATGGTGCACTCTCAGTACAATCTGCTCTGATGCCGCATAG
TTAAGCCAGTATCTGCTCCCTGCTTGTGTGTTGGAGGTCGCTGAGTAGTGCGCGAGCAAAATTTAAGCTA
CAACAAGGCAAGGCTTGACCGACAATTGCATGAAGAATCTGCTTAGGGTTAGGCGTTTTGCGCTGCTTCG
CGATGTACGGGCCAGATATACGCGTTGACATTGATTATTGACTAGTTATTAATAGTAATCAATTACGGGG
TCATTAGTTCATAGCCCATATATGGAGTTCCGCGTTACATAACTTACGGTAAATGGCCCGCCTGGCTGAC
CGCCCAACGACCCCCGCCCATTGACGTCAATAATGACGTATGTTCCCATAGTAACGCCAATAGGGACTTT
CCATTGACGTCAATGGGTGGAGTATTTACGGTAAACTGCCCACTTGGCAGTACATCAAGTGTATCATATG
CCAAGTACGCCCCCTATTGACGTCAATGACGGTAAATGGCCCGCCTGGCATTATGCCCAGTACATGACCT
TATGGGACTTTCCTACTTGGCAGTACATCTACGTATTAGTCATCGCTATTACCATGGTGATGCGGTTTTG
GCAGTACATCAATGGGCGTGGATAGCGGTTTGACTCACGGGGATTTCCAAGTCTCCACCCCATTGACGTC
AATGGGAGTTTGTTTTGGCACCAAAATCAACGGGACTTTCCAAAATGTCGTAACAACTCCGCCCCATTGA
CGCAAATGGGCGGTAGGCGTGTACGGTGGGAGGTCTATATAAGCAGCGCGTTTTGCCTGTACTGGGTCTC
TCTGGTTAGACCAGATCTGAGCCTGGGAGCTCTCTGGCTAACTAGGGAACCCACTGCTTAAGCCTCAATA
AAGCTTGCCTTGAGTGCTTCAAGTAGTGTGTGCCCGTCTGTTGTGTGACTCTGGTAACTAGAGATCCCTC
AGACCCTTTTAGTCAGTGTGGAAAATCTCTAGCAGTGGCGCCCGAACAGGGACTTGAAAGCGAAAGGGAA
ACCAGAGGAGCTCTCTCGACGCAGGACTCGGCTTGCTGAAGCGCGCACGGCAAGAGGCGAGGGGCGGCGA
CTGGTGAGTACGCCAAAAATTTTGACTAGCGGAGGCTAGAAGGAGAGAGATGGGTGCGAGAGCGTCAGTA
TTAAGCGGGGGAGAATTAGATCGCGATGGGAAAAAATTCGGTTAAGGCCAGGGGGAAAGAAAAAATATAA
ATTAAAACATATAGTATGGGCAAGCAGGGAGCTAGAACGATTCGCAGTTAATCCTGGCCTGTTAGAAACA
TCAGAAGGCTGTAGACAAATACTGGGACAGCTACAACCATCCCTTCAGACAGGATCAGAAGAACTTAGAT
CATTATATAATACAGTAGCAACCCTCTATTGTGTGCATCAAAGGATAGAGATAAAAGACACCAAGGAAGC
TTTAGACAAGATAGAGGAAGAGCAAAACAAAAGTAAGACCACCGCACAGCAAGCGGCCGCTGATCTTCAG
ACCTGGAGGAGGAGATATGAGGGACAATTGGAGAAGTGAATTATATAAATATAAAGTAGTAAAAATTGAA
CCATTAGGAGTAGCACCCACCAAGGCAAAGAGAAGAGTGGTGCAGAGAGAAAAAAGAGCAGTGGGAATAG
GAGCTTTGTTCCTTGGGTTCTTGGGAGCAGCAGGAAGCACTATGGGCGCAGCGTCAATGACGCTGACGGT
ACAGGCCAGACAATTATTGTCTGGTATAGTGCAGCAGCAGAACAATTTGCTGAGGGCTATTGAGGCGCAA
CAGCATCTGTTGCAACTCACAGTCTGGGGCATCAAGCAGCTCCAGGCAAGAATCCTGGCTGTGGAAAGAT
ACCTAAAGGATCAACAGCTCCTGGGGATTTGGGGTTGCTCTGGAAAACTCATTTGCACCACTGCTGTGCC
TTGGAATGCTAGTTGGAGTAATAAATCTCTGGAACAGATTTGGAATCACACGACCTGGATGGAGTGGGAC
AGAGAAATTAACAATTACACAAGCTTAATACACTCCTTAATTGAAGAATCGCAAAACCAGCAAGAAAAGA
ATGAACAAGAATTATTGGAATTAGATAAATGGGCAAGTTTGTGGAATTGGTTTAACATAACAAATTGGCT
GTGGTATATAAAATTATTCATAATGATAGTAGGAGGCTTGGTAGGTTTAAGAATAGTTTTTGCTGTACTT
TCTATAGTGAATAGAGTTAGGCAGGGATATTCACCATTATCGTTTCAGACCCACCTCCCAACCCCGAGGG
GACCCGACAGGCCCGAAGGAATAGAAGAAGAAGGTGGAGAGAGAGACAGAGACAGATCCATTCGATTAGT
GAACGGATCGGCACTGCGTGCGCCAATTCTGCAGACAAATGGCAGTATTCATCCACAATTTTAAAAGAAA
AGGGGGGATTGGGGGGTACAGTGCAGGGGAAAGAATAGTAGACATAATAGCAACAGACATACAAACTAAA
GAATTACAAAAACAAATTACAAAAATTCAAAATTTTCGGGTTTATTACAGGGACAGCAGAGATCCAGTTT
GGTTAATTCTAGACAGTTATCAACAAGTTTGTACAAAAAAGCAGGCTTTAAAGGAACCAATTCAGTCGAC
TGGATCCCGAGTTTACTCCCTATCAGTGATAGAGAACGTATGTCGAGTTTACTCCCTATCAGTGATAGAG
AACGATGTCGAGTTTACTCCCTATCAGTGATAGAGAACGTATGTCGAGTTTACTCCCTATCAGTGATAGA
GAACGTATGTCGAGTTTACTCCCTATCAGTGATAGAGAACGTATGTCGAGTTTATCCCTATCAGTGATAG
AGAACGTATGTCGAGTTTACTCCCTATCAGTGATAGAGAACGTATGTCGAGGTAGGCGTGTACGGTGGGA
GGCCTATATAAGCAGAGCTCGTTTAGTGAACCGTCAGATCGCCACTAGTCGGATCTGGTTCCGCGTGGAT
CTATGTACCCATACGATGTTCCAGATTACGCTTACCCATACGATGTTCCAGATTACGCTTACCCATACGA
TGTTCCAGATTACGCTGGATCTATGTCTCAGTCGAAAGGCAAGAAGCGAAACCCTGGCCTTAAAATTCCA
AAAGAAGCATTTGAACAACCTCAGACCAGTTCCACACCACCTAGAGATTTAGACTCCAAGGCTTGCATTT
CTATTGGAAATCAGAACTTTGAGGTGAAGGCAGATGACCTGGAGCCTATAATGGAACTGGGACGAGGTGC
GTACGGGGTGGTGGAGAAGATGCGGCACGTGCCCAGCGGGCAGATCATGGCAGTGAAGCGGATCCGAGCC
ACAGTAAATAGCCAGGAACAGAAACGGCTACTGATGGATTTGGATATTTCCATGAGGACGGTGGACTGTC
CATTCACTGTCACCTTTTATGGCGCACTGTTTCGGGAGGGTGATGTGTGGATCTGCATGGAGCTCATGGA
TACATCACTAGATAAATTCTACAAACAAGTTATTGATAAAGGCCAGACAATTCCAGAGGACATCTTAGGG
AAAATAGCAGTTTCTATTGTAAAAGCATTAGAACATTTACATAGTAAGCTGTCTGTCATTCACAGAGACG
TCAAGCCTTCTAATGTACTCATCAATGCTCTCGGTCAAGTGAAGATGTGCGATTTTGGAATCAGTGGCTA
CTTGGTGGACGAGGTTGCTAAAGAAATTGATGCAGGTTGCAAACCATACATGGCCCCTGAAAGAATAAAC
CCAGAGCTCAACCAGAAGGGATACAGTGTGAAGTCTGACATTTGGAGTCTGGGCATCACGATGATTGAGT
TGGCCATCCTTCGATTTCCCTATGATTCATGGGGAACTCCATTTCAGCAGCTCAAACAGGTGGTAGAGGA
GCCATCGCCACAACTCCCAGCAGACAAGTTCTCTGCAGAGTTTGTTGACTTTACCTCACAGTGCTTAAAG
AAGAATTCCAAAGAACGGCCTACATACCCAGAGCTAATGCAACATCCATTTTTCACCCTACATGAATCCA
AAGGAACAGATGTGGCATCTTTTGTAAAACTGATTCTTGGAGACTAACAATTGGAAGACTAATGCGTTTT
CGAGATATCTAGACCCAGCTTTCTTGTACAAAGTGGTTGATAACATCTCGAGCCATAAAGATGGTTAATT
AACCCACCCAAGATCTGGCCTCCGCGCCGGGTTTTGGCGCCTCCCGCGGGCGCCCCCCTCCTCACGGCGA
GCGCTGCCACGTCAGACGAAGGGCGCAGCGAGCGTCCTGATCCTTCCGCCCGGACGCTCAGGACAGCGGC
CCGCTGCTCATAAGACTCGGCCTTAGAACCCCAGTATCAGCAGAAGGACATTTTAGGACGGGACTTGGGT
GACTCTAGGGCACTGGTTTTCTTTCCAGAGAGCGGAACAGGCGAGGAAAAGTAGTCCCTTCTCGGCGATT
CTGCGGAGGGATCTCCGTGGGGCGGTGAACGCCGATGATTATATAAGGACGCGCCGGGTGTGGCACAGCT
AGTTCCGTCGCAGCCGGGATTTGGGTCGCGGTTCTTGTTTGTGGATCGCTGTGATCGTCACTTGGTGAGT
AGCGGGCTGCTGGGCTGGCCGGGGCTTTCGTGGCCGCCGGGCCGCTCGGTGGGACGGAAGCGTGTGGAGA
GACCGCCAAGGGCTGTAGTCTGGGTCCGCGAGCAAGGTTGCCCTGAACTGGGGGTTGGGGGGAGCGCAGC
AAAATGGCGGCTGTTCCCGAGTCTTGAATGGAAGACGCTTGTGAGGCGGGCTGTGAGGTCGTTGAAACAA
GGTGGGGGGCATGGTGGGCGGCAAGAACCCAAGGTCTTGAGGCCTTCGCTAATGCGGGAAAGCTCTTATT
CGGGTGAGATGGGCTGGGGCACCATCTGGGGACCCTGACGTGAAGTTTGTCACTGACTGGAGAACTCGGT
TTGTCGTCTGTTGCGGGGGCGGCAGTTATGGCGGTGCCGTTGGGCAGTGCACCCGTACCTTTGGGAGCGC
GCGCCCTCGTCGTGTCGTGACGTCACCCGTTCTGTTGGCTTATAATGCAGGGTGGGGCCACCTGCCGGTA
GGTGTGCGGTAGGCTTTTCTCCGTCGCAGGACGCAGGGTTCGGGCCTAGGGTAGGCTCTCCTGAATCGAC
AGGCGCCGGACCTCTGGTGAGGGGAGGGATAAGTGAGGCGTCAGTTTCTTTGGTCGGTTTTATGTACCTA
TCTTCTTAAGTAGCTGAAGCTCCGGTTTTGAACTATGCGCTCGGGGTTGGCGAGTGTGTTTTGTGAAGTT
TTTTAGGCACCTTTTGAAATGTAATCATTTGGGTCAATATGTAATTTTCAGTGTTAGACTAGTAAATTGT
CCGCTAAATTCTGGCCGTTTTTGGCTTTTTTGTTAGACGAAGCTTGGTACCGAGCTCGGATCTCCACCCC
GTACCGGTCCTGCAGTCGAATTCACCATGTCTAGACTGGACAAGAGCAAAGTCATAAACGGAGCTCTGGA
ATTACTCAATGGTGTCGGTATCGAAGGCCTGACGACAAGGAAACTCGCTCAAAAGCTGGGAGTTGAGCAG
CCTACCCTGTACTGGCACGTGAAGAACAAGCGGGCCCTGCTCGATGCCCTGCCAATCGAGATGCTGGACA
GGCATCATACCCACTTCTGCCCCCTGGAAGGCGAGTCATGGCAAGACTTTCTGCGGAACAACGCCAAGTC
ATACCGCTGTGCTCTCCTCTCACATCGCGACGGGGCTAAAGTGCATCTCGGCACCCGCCCAACAGAGAAA
CAGTACGAAACCCTGGAAAATCAGCTCGCGTTCCTGTGTCAGCAAGGCTTCTCCCTGGAGAACGCACTGT
ACGCTCTGTCCGCCGTGGGCCACTTTACACTGGGCTGCGTATTGGAGGAACAGGAGCATCAAGTAGCAAA
AGAGGAAAGAGAGACACCTACCACCGATTCTATGCCCCCACTTCTGAGACAAGCAATTGAGCTGTTCGAC
CGGCAGGGAGCCGAACCTGCCTTCCTTTTCGGCCTGGAACTAATCATATGTGGCCTGGAGAAACAGCTAA
AGTGCGAAAGCGGCGGGCCGACCGACGCCCTTGACGATTTTGACTTAGACATGCTCCCAGCCGATGCCCT
TGACGACTTTGACCTTGATATGCTGCCTGCTGACGCTCTTGACGATTTTGACCTTGACATGCTCCCCGGG
TAACTAAGTAAGGATCCGCGGCCGCACTAGAGGAATTCCGCCCCTCTCCCCCCCCCCCCCCTAACGTTAC
TGGCCGAAGCCGCTTGGAATAAGGCCGGTGTGCGTTTGTCTATATGTTATTTTCCACCATATTGCCGTCT
TTTGGCAATGTGAGGGCCCGGAAACCTGGCCCTGTCTTCTTGACGAGCATTCCTAGGGGTCTTTCCCCTC
TCGCCAAAGGAATGCAAGGTCTGTTGAATGTCGTGAAGGAAGCAGTTCCTCTGGAAGCTTCTTGAAGACA
AACAACGTCTGTAGCGACCCTTTGCAGGCAGCGGAACCCCCCACCTGGCGACAGGTGCCTCTGCGGCCAA
AAGCCACGTGTATAAGATACACCTGCAAAGGCGGCACAACCCCAGTGCCACGTTGTGAGTTGGATAGTTG
TGGAAAGAGTCAAATGGCTCTCCTCAAGCGTATTCAACAAGGGGCTGAAGGATGCCCAGAAGGTACCCCA
TTGTATGGGATCTGATCTGGGGCCTCGGTGCACATGCTTTACATGTGTTTAGTCGAGGTTAAAAAAACGT
CTAGGCCCCCCGAACCACGGGGACGTGGTTTTCCTTTGAAAAACACGATGATAAGCTTACCGGTCCACCA
TGATTGAACAAGATGGATTGCACGCAGGTTCTCCGGCCGCTTGGGTGGAGAGGCTATTCGGCTATGACTG
GGCACAACAGACAATCGGCTGCTCTGATGCCGCCGTGTTCCGGCTGTCAGCGCAGGGGCGCCCGGTTCTT
TTTGTCAAGACCGACCTGTCCGGTGCCCTGAATGAACTGCAAGACGAGGCAGCGCGGCTATCGTGGCTGG
CCACGACGGGCGTTCCTTGCGCAGCTGTGCTCGACGTTGTCACTGAAGCGGGAAGGGACTGGCTGCTATT
GGGCGAAGTGCCGGGGCAGGATCTCCTGTCATCTCACCTTGCTCCTGCCGAGAAAGTATCCATCATGGCT
GATGCAATGCGGCGGCTGCATACGCTTGATCCGGCTACCTGCCCATTCGACCACCAAGCGAAACATCGCA
TCGAGCGAGCACGTACTCGGATGGAAGCCGGTCTTGTCGATCAGGATGATCTGGACGAAGAGCATCAGGG
GCTCGCGCCAGCCGAACTGTTCGCCAGGCTCAAGGCGAGCATGCCCGACGGCGAGGATCTCGTCGTGACC
CATGGCGATGCCTGCTTGCCGAATATCATGGTGGAAAATGGCCGCTTTTCTGGATTCATCGACTGTGGCC
GGCTGGGTGTGGCGGACCGCTATCAGGACATAGCGTTGGCTACCCGTGATATTGCTGAAGAGCTTGGCGG
CGAATGGGCTGACCGCTTCCTCGTGCTTTACGGTATCGCCGCTCCCGATTCGCAGCGCATCGCCTTCTAT
CGCCTTCTTGACGAGTTCTTCTGATGTACAAGTAAAGCGGCCGCGACTCTAGATCATAATCAGCCATACC
ACATTTGTAGAGGTTTTACTTGCTTTAAAAAACCTCCCACACCTCCCCCTGAACCTGAAACATAAAATGA
ATGCAATTGTTGTTGTTTAGTCCCTCCCAATTCGATATCAAGCTTATCGATAATCAACCTCTGGATTACA
AAATTTGTGAAAGATTGACTGGTATTCTTAACTATGTTGCTCCTTTTACGCTATGTGGATACGCTGCTTT
AATGCCTTTGTATCATGCTATTGCTTCCCGTATGGCTTTCATTTTCTCCTCCTTGTATAAATCCTGGTTG
CTGTCTCTTTATGAGGAGTTGTGGCCCGTTGTCAGGCAACGTGGCGTGGTGTGCACTGTGTTTGCTGACG
CAACCCCCACTGGTTGGGGCATTGCCACCACCTGTCAGCTCCTTTCCGGGACTTTCGCTTTCCCCCTCCC
TATTGCCACGGCGGAACTCATCGCCGCCTGCCTTGCCCGCTGCTGGACAGGGGCTCGGCTGTTGGGCACT
GACAATTCCGTGGTGTTGTCGGGGAAATCATCGTCCTTTCCTTGGCTGCTCGCCTGTGTTGCCACCTGGA
TTCTGCGCGGGACGTCCTTCTGCTACGTCCCTTCGGCCCTCAATCCAGCGGACCTTCCTTCCCGCGGCCT
GCTGCCGGCTCTGCGGCCTCTTCCGCGTCTTCGCCTTCGCCCTCAGACGAGTCGGATCTCCCTTTGGGCC
GCCTCCCCGCATCGATACCGTCGACCTCGATCGAGACCTAGAAAAACATGGAGCAATCACAAGTAGCAAT
ACAGCAGCTACCAATGCTGATTGTGCCTGGCTAGAAGCACAAGAGGAGGAGGAGGTGGGTTTTCCAGTCA
CACCTCAGGTACCTTTAAGACCAATGACTTACAAGGCAGCTGTAGATCTTAGCCACTTTTTAAAAGAAAA
GGGGGGACTGGAAGGGCTAATTCACTCCCAACGAAGACAAGATATCCTTGATCTGTGGATCTACCACACA
CAAGGCTACTTCCCTGATTGGCAGAACTACACACCAGGGCCAGGGATCAGATATCCACTGACCTTTGGAT
GGTGCTACAAGCTAGTACCAGTTGAGCAAGAGAAGGTAGAAGAAGCCAATGAAGGAGAGAACACCCGCTT
GTTACACCCTGTGAGCCTGCATGGGATGGATGACCCGGAGAGAGAAGTATTAGAGTGGAGGTTTGACAGC
CGCCTAGCATTTCATCACATGGCCCGAGAGCTGCATCCGGACTGTACTGGGTCTCTCTGGTTAGACCAGA
TCTGAGCCTGGGAGCTCTCTGGCTAACTAGGGAACCCACTGCTTAAGCCTCAATAAAGCTTGCCTTGAGT
GCTTCAAGTAGTGTGTGCCCGTCTGTTGTGTGACTCTGGTAACTAGAGATCCCTCAGACCCTTTTAGTCA
GTGTGGAAAATCTCTAGCAGGGCCCGTTTAAACCCGCTGATCAGCCTCGACTGTGCCTTCTAGTTGCCAG
CCATCTGTTGTTTGCCCCTCCCCCGTGCCTTCCTTGACCCTGGAAGGTGCCACTCCCACTGTCCTTTCCT
AATAAAATGAGGAAATTGCATCGCATTGTCTGAGTAGGTGTCATTCTATTCTGGGGGGTGGGGTGGGGCA
GGACAGCAAGGGGGAGGATTGGGAAGACAATAGCAGGCATGCTGGGGATGCGGTGGGCTCTATGGCTTCT
GAGGCGGAAAGAACCAGCTGGGGCTCTAGGGGGTATCCCC
[124 nt withheld, positions 9421-9544]
C
[91 nt withheld, positions 9546-9636]
A
[49 nt withheld, positions 9638-9686]
CCTTTGACGTTGGAGTCCACGTTCTTT
[37 nt withheld, positions 9714-9750]
ACCCTATCTCGGTCTATTCTTTTGATTTATAAGGGATTTTGCCGATTTCGGCCTATTGGTTAAAAAATGA
GCTGATTTAACAAAAATTTAACGCGAATTAATTCTGTGGAATGTGTGTCAGTTAGGGTGTGGAAAGTCCC
CAGGCTCCCCAGCAGGCAGAAGTATGCAAAGCATGCATCTCAATTAGTCAGCAACCAGGTGTGGAAAGTC
CCCAGGCTCCCCAGCAGGCAGAAGTATGCAAAGCATGCATCTCAATTAGTCAGCAACCATAGTCCCGCCC
CTAACTCCGCCCATCCCGCCCCTAACTCCGCCCAGTTCCGCCCATTCTCCGCCCCATGGCTGACTAATTT
TTTTTATTTATGCAGAGGCCGAGGCCGCCTCTGCCTCTGAGCTATTCCAGAAGTAGTGAGGAGGCTTTTT
TGGAGGCCTAGGCTTTTGCAAAAAGCTCCCGGGAGCTTGTATATCCATTTTCGGATCTGATCAGCACGTG
TTGACAATTAATCATCGGCATAGTATATCGGCATAGTATAATACGACAAGGTGAGGAACTAAACCATGGC
CAAGTTGACCAGTGCCGTTCCGGTGCTCACCGCGCGCGACGTCGCCGGAGCGGTCGAGTTCTGGACCGAC
CGGCTCGGGTTCTCCCGGGACTTCGTGGAGGACGACTTCGCCGGTGTGGTCCGGGACGACGTGACCCTGT
TCATCAGCGCGGTCCAGGACCAGGTGGTGCCGGACAACACCCTGGCCTGGGTGTGGGTGCGCGGCCTGGA
CGAGCTGTACGCCGAGTGGTCGGAGGTCGTGTCCACGAACTTCCGGGACGCCTCCGGGCCGGCCATGACC
GAGATCGGCGAGCAGCCGTGGGGGCGGGAGTTCGCCCTGCGCGACCCGGCCGGCAACTGCGTGCACTTCG
TGGCCGAGGAGCAGGACTGACACGTGCTACGAGATTTCGATTCCACCGCCGCCTTCTATGAAAGGTTGGG
CTTCGGAATCGTTTTCCGGGACGCCGGCTGGATGATCCTCCAGCGCGGGGATCTCATGCTGGAGTTCTTC
GCCCACCCCAACTTGTTTATTGCAGCTTATAATGGTTACAAATAAAGCAATAGCATCACAAATTTCACAA
ATAAAGCATTTTTTTCACTGCATTCTAGTTGTGGTTTGTCCAAACTCATCAATGTATCTTATCATGTCTG
TATACCGTCGACCTCTAGCTAGAGCTTGGCGTAATCATGGTCATAGCTGTTTCCTGTGTGAAATTGTTAT
CCGCTCACAATTCCACACAACATACGAGCCGGAAGCATAAAGTGTAAAGCCTGGGGTGCCTAATGAGTGA
GCTAACTCACATTAATTGCGTTGCGCTCACTGCCCGCTTTCCAGTCGGGAAACCTGTCGTGCCAGCTGCA
TTAATGAATCGGCCAACGCGCGGGGAGAGGCGGTTTGCGTATTGGGCGCTCTTCCGCTTCCTCGCTCACT
GACTCGCTGCGCTCGGTCGTTCGGCTGCGGCGAGCGGTATCAGCTCACTCAAAGGCGGTAATACGGTTAT
CCACAGAATCAGGGGATAACGCAGGAAAGAACATGTGAGCAAAAGGCCAGCAAAAGGCCAGGAACCGTAA
AAAGGCCGCGTTGCTGGCGTTTTTCCATAGGCTCCGCCCCCCTGACGAGCATCACAAAAATCGACGCTCA
AGTCAGAGGTGGCGAAACCCGACAGGACTATAAAGATACCAGGCGTTTCCCCCTGGAAGCTCCCTCGTGC
GCTCTCCTGTTCCGACCCTGCCGCTTACCGGATACCTGTCCGCCTTTCTCCCTTCGGGAAGCGTGGCGCT
TTCTCATAGCTCACGCTGTAGGTATCTCAGTTCGGTGTAGGTCGTTCGCTCCAAGCTGGGCTGTGTGCAC
GAACCCCCCGTTCAGCCCGACCGCTGCGCCTTATCCGGTAACTATCGTCTTGAGTCCAACCCGGTAAGAC
ACGACTTATCGCCACTGGCAGCAGCCACTGGTAACAGGATTAGCAGAGCGAGGTATGTAGGCGGTGCTAC
AGAGTTCTTGAAGTGGTGGCCTAACTACGGCTACACTAGAAGAACAGTATTTGGTATCTGCGCTCTGCTG
AAGCCAGTTACCTTCGGAAAAAGAGTTGGTAGCTCTTGATCCGGCAAACAAACCACCGCTGGTAGCGGTG
GTTTTTTTGTTTGCAAGCAGCAGATTACGCGCAGAAAAAAAGGATCTCAAGAAGATCCTTTGATCTTTTC
TACGGGGTCTGACGCTCAGTGGAACGAAAACTCACGTTAAGGGATTTTGGTCATGAGATTATCAAAAAGG
ATCTTCACCTAGATCCTTTTAAATTAAAAATGAAGTTTTAAATCAATCTAAAGTATATATGAGTAAACTT
GGTCTGACAGTTACCAATGCTTAATCAGTGAGGCACCTATCTCAGCGATCTGTCTATTTCGTTCATCCAT
AGTTGCCTGACTCCCCGTCGTGTAGATAACTACGATACGGGAGGGCTTACCATCTGGCCCCAGTGCTGCA
ATGATACCGCGAGACCCACGCTCACCGGCTCCAGATTTATCAGCAATAAACCAGCCAGCCGGAAGGGCCG
AGCGCAGAAGTGGTCCTGCAACTTTATCCGCCTCCATCCAGTCTATTAATTGTTGCCGGGAAGCTAGAGT
AAGTAGTTCGCCAGTTAATAGTTTGCGCAACGTTGTTGCCATTGCTACAGGCATCGTGGTGTCACGCTCG
TCGTTTGGTATGGCTTCATTCAGCTCCGGTTCCCAACGATCAAGGCGAGTTACATGATCCCCCATGTTGT
GCAAAAAAGCGGTTAGCTCCTTCGGTCCTCCGATCGTTGTCAGAAGTAAGTTGGCCGCAGTGTTATCACT
CATGGTTATGGCAGCACTGCATAATTCTCTTACTGTCATGCCATCCGTAAGATGCTTTTCTGTGACTGGT
GAGTACTCAACCAAGTCATTCTGAGAATAGTGTATGCGGCGACCGAGTTGCTCTTGCCCGGCGTCAATAC
GGGATAATACCGCGCCACATAGCAGAACTTTAAAAGTGCTCATCATTGGAAAACGTTCTTCGGGGCGAAA
ACTCTCAAGGATCTTACCGCTGTTGAGATCCAGTTCGATGTAACCCACTCGTGCACCCAACTGATCTTCA
GCATCTTTTACTTTCACCAGCGTTTCTGGGTGAGCAAAAACAGGAAGGCAAAATGCCGCAAAAAAGGGAA
TAAGGGCGACACGGAAATGTTGAATACTCATACTCTTCCTTTTTCAATATTATTGAAGCATTTATCAGGG
TTATTGTCTCATGAGCGGATACATATTTGAATGTATTTAGAAAAATAAACAAATAGGGGTTCCGCGCACA
TTTCCCCGAAAAGTGCCACCTGAC
Features (pLannotate 1.2.2; 40 found; start..end, strand, type, name):
     30..82      -  misc_feature   bom (fragment): basis of mobility region from pBR322
    237..616     +  enhancer       CMV enhancer: human cytomegalovirus immediate early enhancer
    617..816     +  promoter       CMV promoter: human cytomegalovirus (CMV) immediate early promoter
    834..1014    +  LTR            5' LTR (truncated): truncated 5' long terminal repeat (LTR) from HIV-1
   1061..1186    +  misc_feature   HIV-1 Ψ: packaging signal of human immunodeficiency virus type 1
   1170..1533    +  CDS            HIV-1 gag (fragment): gag protein from human immunodeficiency virus 1; gag
   1679..1912    +  misc_feature   RRE: The Rev response element (RRE) of HIV-1 allows for Rev-dependent mRNA export from the nucleus to the cytoplasm.
   2289..2389    +  CDS            Rev (fragment): human immunodeficiency virus 1 (HIV-1) Rev protein; rev; enhances nuclear export of unspliced and incompletely spliced viral mRNAs
   2439..2556    +  misc_feature   cPPT/CTS: central polypurine tract and central termination sequence of HIV-1
   2613..2637    +  protein_bind   attB1: mutant version of attB; recombination site for the Gateway® BP reaction BP Clonase™
   2669..2983    +  promoter       tight TRE promoter: Tet-responsive promoter PTight, consisting of seven tet operator sequences followed by the minimal CMV promoter
   3070..3096    +  CDS            3xHA (fragment): three tandem HA epitope tags
   3103..4104    +  CDS            MAP2K6: MP2K6_HUMAN - Also known as MEK6, MKK6, PRKMK6, SKK3. Experimental evidence at protein level: Swiss-Prot protein existence level 1. Dual specificity protein kinase which acts as an essential component of the MAP kinase signal transduction pathway. With MAP3K3/MKK3, catalyzes the concomitant phosphorylation of a threonine and a tyrosine residue in the MAP kinases p38 MAPK11, MAPK12, MAPK13 and MAPK14 and plays an important role in the regulation of cellular responses to cytokines and all kinds of stresses. Especially, MAP2K3/MKK3 and MAP2K6/MKK6 are both essential for the activation of MAPK11 a
   4143..4167    -  protein_bind   attB2: mutant version of attB; recombination site for the Gateway® BP reaction BP Clonase™
   4217..5428    +  promoter       UbC promoter: human ubiquitin C promoter
   5487..6184    +  CDS            rtTA3 (fragment): reverse tetracycline transactivator 3 activates expression from Tet-responsive promoters in the presence of doxycycline
   6114..6224    +  CDS            VP48: 3 tandem repeats of the minimal activation domain of herpes simplex virus VP16 (Cheng et al., 2013)
   6382..6844    +  misc_feature   IRES: internal ribosome entry site (IRES) of the encephalomyocarditis virus (EMCV)
   6860..7654    +  CDS            NeoR/KanR: aminoglycoside phosphotransferase from Tn5; aph(3')-II (or nptII); confers resistance to neomycin, kanamycin, and G418 (Geneticin®)
   7682..7765    +  CDS            large T antigen (fragment): large T antigen from SV40 (simian virus 40)
   7799..7822    +  misc_feature   MCS (fragment): pBluescript multiple cloning site
   7822..8410    +  misc_feature   WPRE: woodchuck hepatitis virus posttranscriptional regulatory element
   8411..8430    +  misc_feature   MCS (fragment): pBluescript multiple cloning site
   8432..8932    +  CDS            nef (fragment): NEF_HV1LA - Experimental evidence at protein level: Swiss-Prot protein existence level 1. Extracellular Nef protein targets CD4(+) T-lymphocytes for apoptosis by interacting with CXCR4 surface receptors. From Human immunodeficiency virus type 1 group M subtype B (isolate Lai) (HIV-1).
   8939..9119    +  LTR            5' LTR (truncated): truncated 5' long terminal repeat (LTR) from HIV-1
   9151..9375    +  polyA_signal   bGH poly(A) signal: bovine growth hormone polyadenylation signal
   9379..9400    +  promoter       SV40 promoter (fragment): SV40 enhancer and early promoter
   9421..9849    +  rep_origin     f1 ori (sequence partly withheld): f1 bacteriophage origin of replication; arrow indicates direction of (+) strand synthesis
   9863..10192   +  promoter       SV40 promoter: SV40 enhancer and early promoter
  10240..10287   +  promoter       EM7 promoter: synthetic bacterial promoter&nbsp
  10306..10680   +  CDS            BleoR: antibiotic-binding protein; Sh ble from Streptoalloteichus hindustanus; confers resistance to bleomycin, phleomycin, and Zeocin™
  10690..10815   +  CDS            ble (fragment): BLE_KLEPN - Experimental evidence at protein level: Swiss-Prot protein existence level 1. Binding protein with a strong affinity to the bleomycin family of antibiotics. Binds to CL990; an antimitotic-antibiotic compound. From Klebsiella pneumoniae.
  10810..10931   +  polyA_signal   SV40 poly(A) signal: SV40 polyadenylation signal
  11002..11024   -  protein_bind   lac operator (fragment): The lac repressor binds to the lac operator to inhibit transcription in E. coli. This inhibition can be relieved by adding lactose or isopropyl-β-D-thiogalactopyranoside (IPTG). lac repressor encoded by lacI
  11028..11058   -  promoter       lac promoter: promoter for the E. coli lac operon
  11073..11094   -  protein_bind   CAP binding site: CAP binding activates transcription in the presence of cAMP. E. coli catabolite activator protein
  11107..11199   -  CDS            lacI (fragment): lac repressor; lacI; The lac repressor binds to the lac operator to inhibit transcription in E. coli. This inhibition can be relieved by adding lactose or isopropyl-β-D-thiogalactopyranoside (IPTG).
  11382..11970   -  rep_origin     ori: high-copy-number ColE1/pMB1/pBR322/pUC origin of replication
  12141..13001   -  CDS            AmpR: β-lactamase; bla; confers resistance to ampicillin, carbenicillin, and related antibiotics
  13002..13106   -  promoter       AmpR promoter: bla
