[The description below was written by a language model from this plasmid's Addgene catalogue record and pLannotate feature annotations shown in this document.]
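Description:
pSLIK 3xHA-MKK6-EE neo is a single-vector, doxycycline-inducible lentiviral expression plasmid built on the pSLIK NEO backbone. It is used to deliver a constitutively active form of human MKK6 (MAP2K6) into mammalian cells. In bacteria it is maintained through a high-copy ColE1/pUC-type origin with ampicillin resistance, and an f1 origin is also present. The viral transfer region is an HIV-1-derived, third-generation-style design. A CMV enhancer/promoter drives a truncated 5' LTR, followed by the Ψ packaging signal with a partial gag sequence, the RRE for Rev-dependent export and the cPPT/CTS. A WPRE and a truncated 3' LTR with a bGH polyadenylation signal lie downstream. Outside the LTRs, the backbone also carries an SV40/EM7-driven bleomycin/Zeocin resistance cassette.

The payload was introduced by Gateway recombination and sits between attB1 and attB2 sites. It consists of a tight TRE promoter (seven tet operators with a minimal CMV promoter) driving the MKK6 coding sequence with an N-terminal 3xHA tag, although the annotation software detects only a fragment of the tag. The S207E and T211E substitutions give the constitutively active kinase described in the record, which acts as an upstream activator of p38 MAP kinases. Downstream, a human ubiquitin C promoter constitutively expresses rtTA3, linked by an EMCV IRES to the neomycin phosphotransferase gene. Transduced cells can therefore be selected with G418 and already carry the transactivator needed to switch on MKK6-EE when doxycycline is added. The construct suits controlled, inducible activation of p38 signalling in stably transduced cells, and the HA tag allows detection of the expressed kinase. The associated publication studied ERK and p38 signalling during coxsackievirus B3 infection.
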