Addgene plasmid #47546: pSLIK 3xHA-MKK6-EE neo
Purpose: Lentiviral expression vector for an inducible 3xHA-tagged constitutively active MKK6 mutant
Depositing lab: Kevin Janes. Depositing organization: University of Virginia. Publication: An ERK-p38 subnetwork coordinates host cell apoptosis and necrosis during coxsackievirus B3 infection. Jensen KJ, Garmaroudi FS, Zhang J, Lin J, Boroomand S, Zhang M, Luo Z, Yang D, Luo H, McManus BM, Janes KA. Cell Host Microbe. 2013 Jan 16;13(1):67-76. doi: 10.1016/j.chom.2012.11.009. Epub 2013 Jan 16. PubMed 23332156.
Backbone
  Vector backbone: pSLIK NEO
  Backbone manufacturer: Addgene #25735
  Backbone size w/o insert (bp): 13286
  Vector type: Mammalian Expression, Lentiviral
  Selectable markers: Neomycin (select with G418)
Growth in bacteria
  Bacterial resistance: Ampicillin, 100 μg/mL
  Growth temperature: 37°C
  Growth strain: Stbl3
  Copy number: Unknown
Gene/Insert
  Gene/Insert name: MKK6-EE (alt names: MKK6; PRMK6; MEK6)
  Species: H. sapiens (human)
  Insert size (bp): 1011
  Mutation: S207E, T211E
  GenBank ID: NM_002758
  Entrez Gene: MAP2K6 (a.k.a. MAPKK6, MEK6, MKK6, PRKMK6, SAPKK-3, SAPKK3)
  Tag / fusion protein: 3XHA (N terminal on insert)
  Cloning method: Gateway Cloning
  Sequencing primers: 5′ CMV-F; 3′ hUBCpro-R
Resource information
  A portion of this plasmid was derived from a plasmid made by: Addgene #13518
Terms and licenses: Academic/Nonprofit Terms; Industry Terms: Not Available to Industry
How to cite: pSLIK 3xHA-MKK6-EE neo was a gift from Kevin Janes (Addgene plasmid # 47546 ; http://n2t.net/addgene:47546 ; RRID:Addgene_47546)
