>Addgene plasmid #47546 | pSLIK 3xHA-MKK6-EE neo | addgene partial sequence | sequence record 70430 | cPPT-F 5'-gggaaagaatagtagacataatag-3'
AAAACAAATTACAAAAATTCAAAATTTTCGGGTTTATTACAGGGACAGCAGAGATCCAGTTTGGTTAATT
CTAGACAGTTATCAACAAGTTTGTACAAAAAAGCAGGCTTTAAAGGAACCAATTCAGTCGACTGGATCCC
GAGTTTACTCCCTATCAGTGATAGAGAACGTATGTCGAGTTTACTCCCTATCAGTGATAGAGAACGATGT
CGAGTTTACTCCCTATCAGTGATAGAGAACGTATGTCGAGTTTACTCCCTATCAGTGATAGAGAACGTAT
GTCGAGTTTACTCCCTATCAGTGATAGAGAACGTATGTCGAGTTTATCCCTATCAGTGATAGAGAACGTA
TGTCGAGTTTACTCCCTATCAGTGATAGAGAACGTATGTCGAGGTAGGCGTGTACGGTGGGAGGCCTATA
TAAGCAGAGCTCGTTTAGTGAACCGTCAGATCGCCACTAGTCGGATCTGGTTCCGCGTGGATCTATGTAC
CCATACGATGTTCCAGATTACGCTTACCCATACGATGTTCCAGATTACGCTTACCCATACGATGTTCCAG
ATTACGCTGGATCTATGTCTCAGTCGAAAGGCAAGAAGCGAAACCCTGGCCTTAAAATTCCAAAAGAAGC
ATTTGAACAACCTCAGACCAGTTCCACACCACCTAGAGATTTAGACTCCAAGGCTTGCATTTCTATTGGA
AATCAGAACTTTGAGGTGAAGGCAGATGACCTGGAGCCTATAATGGAACTGGGACGAGGTGCGTACGGGG
TGGTGGAGAAGATGCGGCACGTGCCC
