>Addgene plasmid #47546 | pSLIK 3xHA-MKK6-EE neo | addgene partial sequence | sequence record 70435 | hUBCpro-F 5'-TGAAGCTCCGGTTTTGAACT-3'
GTTTTTTAGGCACCTTTTGAAATGTAATCATTTGGGTCAATATGTAATTTTCAGTGTTAGACTAGTAAAT
TGTCCGCTAAATTCTGGCCGTTTTTGGCTTTTTTGTTAGACGAAGCTTGGTACCGAGCTCGGATCTCCAC
CCCGTACCGGTCCTGCAGTCGAATTCACCATGTCTAGACTGGACAAGAGCAAAGTCATAAACGGAGCTCT
GGAATTACTCAATGGTGTCGGTATCGAAGGCCTGACGACAAGGAAACTCGCTCAAAAGCTGGGAGTTGAG
CAGCCTACCCTGTACTGGCACGTGAAGAACAAGCGGGCCCTGCTCGATGCCCTGCCAATCGAGATGCTGG
ACAGGCATCATACCCACTTCTGCCCCCTGGAAGGCGAGTCATGGCAAGACTTTCTGCGGAACAACGCCAA
GTCATACCGCTGTGCTCTCCTCTCACATCGCGACGGGGCTAAAGTGCATCTCGGCACCCGCCCAACAGAG
AAACAGTACGAAACCCTGGAAAATCAGCTCGCGTTCCTGTGTCAGCAAGGCTTCTCCCTGGAGAACGCAC
TGTACGCTCTGTCCGCCGTGGGCCACTTTACACTGGGCTGCGTATTGGAGGAACAGGAGCATCAAGTAGC
AAAAGAGGAAAGAGAGACACCTACCACCGATTCTATGCCCCCACTTCTGAGACAAGCAATTGAGCTGTTC
GACCGGCAGGGAGCCGAACCTGCCTTCCTTTTCGGCCTGGAACTAATCATATGTGGCCTGGAGAAACAGC
TAAAGTGCGAAAGCGGCGGGCCGACCGACGCCCTTGACGATTTTGACTTAGACATGCTCCCAGCCGATGC
CCTTGACGACTTTGACCTTGATATGCTGCCTGCTGACGCTCTTGACGATTTTGACCTTGACATGCTCCCC
GGGTAACTAA
