>Addgene plasmid #47546 | pSLIK 3xHA-MKK6-EE neo | addgene partial sequence | sequence record 70843 | hUBCpro-R 5'-CTAAGGCCGAGTCTTATGAGCAG-3'
GGGCGGAAGGATCAGGACGCTCGCTGCGCCCTTCGTCTGACGTGGCAGCGCTCGCCGTGAGGAGGGGGGC
GCCCGCGGGAGGCGCCAAAACCCGGCGCGGAGGCCAGATCTTGGGTGGGTTAATTAACCATCTTTATGGC
TCGAGATGTTATCAACCACTTTGTACAAGAAAGCTGGGTCTAGATATCTCGAAAACGCATTAGTCTTCCA
ATTGTTAGTCTCCAAGAATCAGTTTTACAAAAGATGCCACATCTGTTCCTTTGGATTCATGTAGGGTGAA
AAATGGATGTTGCATTAGCTCTGGGTATGTAGGCCGTTCTTTGGAATTCTTCTTTAAGCACTGTGAGGTA
AAGTCAACAAACTCTGCAGAGAACTTGTCTGCTGGGAGTTGTGGCGATGGCTCCTCTACCACCTGTTTGA
GCTGCTGAAATGGAGTTCCCCATGAATCATAGGGAAATCGAAGGATGGCCAACTCAATCATCGTGATGCC
CAGACTCCAAATGTCAGACTTCACACTGTATCCCTTCTGGTTGAGCTCTGGGTTTATTCTTTCAGGGGCC
ATGTATGGTTTGCAACCTGCATCAATTTCTTTAGCAACCTCGTCCACCAAGTAGCCACTGATTCCAAAAT
CGCACATCTTCACTTGACCGAGAGCATTGATGAGTACATTAGAAGGCTTGACGTCTCTGTGAATGACAGA
CAGCTTACTATGTAAATGTTCTAATGCTTTTACAATAGAAACTGCTATTTTCCCTAAGATGTCCTCTGGA
ATTGTCTGGCCTTTATCAATAACTTGTTTGTAGAATTTATCTAGTGATGTATCCATGAGCTCCATGCAGA
TCCACACATCACCCTCCCGAAACAGTGCGCCATAAAAGGTGACAGTGAATGGACAGTCCACCGTCCTCAT
GGAAATATCC
